Addgene plasmid #90695: GINS1 D12.1 gRNA
Purpose: 3rd generation lentiviral gRNA plasmid targeting human GINS1
Depositing lab: Iain Cheeseman. Depositing organization: Whitehead Institute for Biomedical Research. Publication: Large-Scale Analysis of CRISPR/Cas9 Cell-Cycle Knockouts Reveals the Diversity of p53-Dependent Responses to Cell-Cycle Defects. McKinley KL, Cheeseman IM. Dev Cell. 2017 Feb 27;40(4):405-420.e2. doi: 10.1016/j.devcel.2017.01.012. Epub 2017 Feb 16. PubMed 28216383.
Backbone
  Vector backbone: pLenti-sgRNA
  Backbone manufacturer: Eric Lander & David Sabatini labs (Addgene plasmid #71409)
  Backbone size w/o insert (bp): 9151
  Vector type: Lentiviral, CRISPR
  Selectable markers: Puromycin
Growth in bacteria
  Bacterial resistance: Ampicillin, 100 μg/mL
  Growth temperature: 37°C
  Growth strain: NEB Stable
  Copy number: Unknown
Gene/Insert
  Gene/Insert name: GINS1 (Guide Designation D12.1) (alt name: pKMKO series)
  gRNA/shRNA sequence: CACCGAGCTGCATCGCGCGCCCGA
  Species: H. sapiens (human)
  Promoter: U6
  Cloning method: Restriction Enzyme; 5′ cloning site BsmBI (destroyed during cloning); 3′ cloning site BsmBI (destroyed during cloning)
  Sequencing primers: 5′ hU6-F (5'-GAGGGCCTATTTCCCATGATT-3'); 3′ EF1a-R (5'-CACGGCGACTACTGCACTTA-3')
Terms and licenses: Academic/Nonprofit Terms; Industry Terms: Not Available to Industry
Depositor comments: Please note that gRNA target sequence listed is not strictly the 20nt spacer sequence, but also contains the 5' BsmBI overhang. For more information about knockout human cell lines generated using this plasmid, please see http://cellcycleknockouts.wi.mit.edu/ .
How to cite: GINS1 D12.1 gRNA was a gift from Iain Cheeseman (Addgene plasmid # 90695 ; http://n2t.net/addgene:90695 ; RRID:Addgene_90695)
