[The description below was written by a language model from this plasmid's Addgene catalogue record and pLannotate feature annotations shown in this document.]
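Description:
GINS1 D12.1 gRNA is a third-generation lentiviral CRISPR guide plasmid built on the pLenti-sgRNA backbone, carrying a single guide RNA directed against human GINS1. It is propagated in E. coli through a high-copy ColE1/pUC-type origin with ampicillin selection from the β-lactamase gene. The backbone also retains an f1 origin, an SV40 origin and remnants of a lac/lacZα cloning region flanked by T3 and T7 promoters. The catalogue lists a backbone size of about 9.2 kb without insert, while the sequenced plasmid is 7,301 nt. The record does not explain the difference, although the guide was cloned between two BsmBI sites that were destroyed in the process, which would be consistent with a stuffer fragment having been replaced.

The viral portion has the layout typical of a self-inactivating HIV-1 transfer vector. An RSV promoter fused to a truncated 5' LTR drives Tat-independent production of genomic RNA. It is followed by the Ψ packaging signal with a gag fragment, the Rev response element for nuclear export, a cPPT/CTS element, and a ΔU3 3' LTR with a downstream SV40 polyadenylation signal. Within this frame, a human U6 RNA polymerase III promoter transcribes the GINS1 spacer joined to the Streptococcus pyogenes Cas9 guide scaffold. A separate EF-1α core promoter expresses puromycin N-acetyltransferase, with a WPRE to enhance expression, so transduced mammalian cells can be selected with puromycin.

No Cas9 is encoded, so the nuclease must be supplied separately. The plasmid belongs to a guide series used for a large-scale analysis of cell-cycle gene knockouts in human cell lines.
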