Features (pLannotate 1.2.2; 28 found; start..end, strand, type, name):
      1..39      +  rep_origin     RSF ori (fragment): Plasmids containing the RSF 1030 origin of replication can be propagated in E. coli cells that contain additional plasmids with compatible origins.
     41..133     +  CDS            lacI (fragment): lac repressor; lacI; The lac repressor binds to the lac operator to inhibit transcription in E. coli. This inhibition can be relieved by adding lactose or isopropyl-β-D-thiogalactopyranoside (IPTG).
    146..167     +  protein_bind   CAP binding site: CAP binding activates transcription in the presence of cAMP. E. coli catabolite activator protein
    182..212     +  promoter       lac promoter: promoter for the E. coli lac operon
    220..236     +  protein_bind   lac operator: The lac repressor binds to the lac operator to inhibit transcription in E. coli. This inhibition can be relieved by adding lactose or isopropyl-β-D-thiogalactopyranoside (IPTG). lac repressor encoded by lacI
    281..299     +  promoter       T3 promoter: promoter for bacteriophage T3 RNA polymerase
    327..553     +  promoter       RSV promoter: Rous sarcoma virus enhancer/promoter
    554..734     +  LTR            5' LTR (truncated): truncated 5' long terminal repeat (LTR) from HIV-1
    781..906     +  misc_feature   HIV-1 Ψ: packaging signal of human immunodeficiency virus type 1
    890..1253    +  CDS            HIV-1 gag (fragment): gag protein from human immunodeficiency virus 1; gag
   1399..1632    +  misc_feature   RRE: The Rev response element (RRE) of HIV-1 allows for Rev-dependent mRNA export from the nucleus to the cytoplasm.
   2009..2035    +  CDS            Rev (fragment): human immunodeficiency virus 1 (HIV-1) Rev protein; rev; enhances nuclear export of unspliced and incompletely spliced viral mRNAs
   2039..2279    +  promoter       U6 promoter: RNA polymerase III promoter for human U6 snRNA
   2326..2393    +  misc_RNA       tracrRNA (fragment): trans-activating CRISPR RNA for the Streptococcus pyogenes CRISPR/Cas9 system
   2442..2559    +  misc_feature   cPPT/CTS: central polypurine tract and central termination sequence of HIV-1
   2628..2839    +  promoter       EF-1α core promoter: core promoter for human elongation factor EF-1α
   2865..3464    +  CDS            PuroR (fragment): puromycin N-acetyltransferase; pac from Streptomyces; confers resistance to puromycin
   3480..4068    +  misc_feature   WPRE: woodchuck hepatitis virus posttranscriptional regulatory element
   4119..4138    +  misc_feature   cPPT/CTS (fragment): central polypurine tract and central termination sequence of HIV-1
   4140..4373    +  LTR            3' LTR (ΔU3): self-inactivating 3' long terminal repeat (LTR) from HIV-1
   4451..4572    +  polyA_signal   SV40 poly(A) signal: SV40 polyadenylation signal
   4612..4747    +  rep_origin     SV40 ori: SV40 origin of replication
   4768..4786    -  promoter       T7 promoter: promoter for bacteriophage T7 RNA polymerase
   4794..4949    +  CDS            lacZα (fragment): LacZα fragment of β-galactosidase; lacZ fragment
   4954..5382    +  rep_origin     f1 ori (sequence partly withheld): f1 bacteriophage origin of replication; arrow indicates direction of (+) strand synthesis
   5435..5539    +  promoter       AmpR promoter: bla
   5540..6400    +  CDS            AmpR: β-lactamase; bla; confers resistance to ampicillin, carbenicillin, and related antibiotics
   6571..7159    +  rep_origin     ori: high-copy-number ColE1/pMB1/pBR322/pUC origin of replication
>Addgene plasmid #90695 | GINS1 D12.1 gRNA | addgene full sequence | sequence record 182894 | Addgene NGS Result
CGACCGAGCGCAGCGAGTCAGTGAGCGAGGAAGCGGAAGAGCGCCCAATACGCAAACCGCCTCTCCCCGC
GCGTTGGCCGATTCATTAATGCAGCTGGCACGACAGGTTTCCCGACTGGAAAGCGGGCAGTGAGCGCAAC
GCAATTAATGTGAGTTAGCTCACTCATTAGGCACCCCAGGCTTTACACTTTATGCTTCCGGCTCGTATGT
TGTGTGGAATTGTGAGCGGATAACAATTTCACACAGGAAACAGCTATGACCATGATTACGCCAAGCGCGC
AATTAACCCTCACTAAAGGGAACAAAAGCTGGAGCTGCAAGCTTAATGTAGTCTTATGCAATACTCTTGT
AGTCTTGCAACATGGTAACGATGAGTTAGCAACATGCCTTACAAGGAGAGAAAAAGCACCGTGCATGCCG
ATTGGTGGAAGTAAGGTGGTACGATCGTGCCTTATTAGGAAGGCAACAGACGGGTCTGACATGGATTGGA
CGAACCACTGAATTGCCGCATTGCAGAGATATTGTATTTAAGTGCCTAGCTCGATACATAAACGGGTCTC
TCTGGTTAGACCAGATCTGAGCCTGGGAGCTCTCTGGCTAACTAGGGAACCCACTGCTTAAGCCTCAATA
AAGCTTGCCTTGAGTGCTTCAAGTAGTGTGTGCCCGTCTGTTGTGTGACTCTGGTAACTAGAGATCCCTC
AGACCCTTTTAGTCAGTGTGGAAAATCTCTAGCAGTGGCGCCCGAACAGGGACTTGAAAGCGAAAGGGAA
ACCAGAGGAGCTCTCTCGACGCAGGACTCGGCTTGCTGAAGCGCGCACGGCAAGAGGCGAGGGGCGGCGA
CTGGTGAGTACGCCAAAAATTTTGACTAGCGGAGGCTAGAAGGAGAGAGATGGGTGCGAGAGCGTCAGTA
TTAAGCGGGGGAGAATTAGATCGCGATGGGAAAAAATTCGGTTAAGGCCAGGGGGAAAGAAAAAATATAA
ATTAAAACATATAGTATGGGCAAGCAGGGAGCTAGAACGATTCGCAGTTAATCCTGGCCTGTTAGAAACA
TCAGAAGGCTGTAGACAAATACTGGGACAGCTACAACCATCCCTTCAGACAGGATCAGAAGAACTTAGAT
CATTATATAATACAGTAGCAACCCTCTATTGTGTGCATCAAAGGATAGAGATAAAAGACACCAAGGAAGC
TTTAGACAAGATAGAGGAAGAGCAAAACAAAAGTAAGACCACCGCACAGCAAGCGGCCGCTGATCTTCAG
ACCTGGAGGAGGAGATATGAGGGACAATTGGAGAAGTGAATTATATAAATATAAAGTAGTAAAAATTGAA
CCATTAGGAGTAGCACCCACCAAGGCAAAGAGAAGAGTGGTGCAGAGAGAAAAAAGAGCAGTGGGAATAG
GAGCTTTGTTCCTTGGGTTCTTGGGAGCAGCAGGAAGCACTATGGGCGCAGCGTCAATGACGCTGACGGT
ACAGGCCAGACAATTATTGTCTGGTATAGTGCAGCAGCAGAACAATTTGCTGAGGGCTATTGAGGCGCAA
CAGCATCTGTTGCAACTCACAGTCTGGGGCATCAAGCAGCTCCAGGCAAGAATCCTGGCTGTGGAAAGAT
ACCTAAAGGATCAACAGCTCCTGGGGATTTGGGGTTGCTCTGGAAAACTCATTTGCACCACTGCTGTGCC
TTGGAATGCTAGTTGGAGTAATAAATCTCTGGAACAGATTTGGAATCACACGACCTGGATGGAGTGGGAC
AGAGAAATTAACAATTACACAAGCTTAATACACTCCTTAATTGAAGAATCGCAAAACCAGCAAGAAAAGA
ATGAACAAGAATTATTGGAATTAGATAAATGGGCAAGTTTGTGGAATTGGTTTAACATAACAAATTGGCT
GTGGTATATAAAATTATTCATAATGATAGTAGGAGGCTTGGTAGGTTTAAGAATAGTTTTTGCTGTACTT
TCTATAGTGAATAGAGTTAGGCAGGGATATTCACCATTATCGTTTCAGACCCACCTCCCAACCCCGAGGG
GACCCAGAGAGGGCCTATTTCCCATGATTCCTTCATATTTGCATATACGATACAAGGCTGTTAGAGAGAT
AATTAGAATTAATTTGACTGTAAACACAAAGATATTAGTACAAAATACGTGACGTAGAAAGTAATAATTT
CTTGGGTAGTTTGCAGTTTTAAAATTATGTTTTAAAATGGACTATCATATGCTTACCGTAACTTGAAAGT
ATTTCGATTTCTTGGCTTTATATATCTTGTGGAAAGGACGAAACACCGAGCTGCATCGCGCGCCCGAGTT
TAAGAGCTATGCTGGAAACAGCATAGCAAGTTTAAATAAGGCTAGTCCGTTATCAACTTGAAAAAGTGGC
ACCGAGTCGGTGCTTTTTTTGAATTCTAGATCTTGAGACAAATGGCAGTATTCATCCACAATTTTAAAAG
AAAAGGGGGGATTGGGGGGTACAGTGCAGGGGAAAGAATAGTAGACATAATAGCAACAGACATACAAACT
AAAGAATTACAAAAACAAATTACAAAAATTCAAAATTTTCGGGTTTATTACAGGGACAGCAGAGATCCAC
TTTGGCGCCGGCTCGAGTGGCTCCGGTGCCCGTCAGTGGGCAGAGCGCACATCGCCCACAGTCCCCGAGA
AGTTGGGGGGAGGGGTCGGCAATTGAACCGGTGCCTAGAGAAGGTGGCGCGGGGTAAACTGGGAAAGTGA
TGTCGTGTACTGGCTCCGCCTTTTTCCCGAGGGTGGGGGAGAACCGTATATAAGTGCAGTAGTCGCCGTG
AACGTTCTTTTTCGCAACGGGTTTGCCGCCAGAACACAGGTGTCGTGACGCGGGATCCGCCACCATGACC
GAGTACAAGCCCACGGTGCGCCTCGCCACCCGCGACGACGTCCCCAGGGCCGTACGCACCCTCGCCGCCG
CGTTCGCCGACTACCCCGCCACGCGCCACACCGTCGATCCGGACCGCCACATCGAGCGGGTCACCGAGCT
GCAAGAACTCTTCCTCACGCGCGTCGGGCTCGACATCGGCAAGGTGTGGGTCGCGGACGACGGCGCCGCG
GTGGCGGTCTGGACCACGCCGGAGAGCGTCGAAGCGGGGGCGGTGTTCGCCGAGATCGGCCCGCGCATGG
CCGAGTTGAGCGGTTCCCGGCTGGCCGCGCAGCAACAGATGGAAGGCCTCCTGGCGCCGCACCGGCCCAA
GGAGCCCGCGTGGTTCCTGGCCACCGTCGGAGTCTCGCCCGACCACCAGGGCAAGGGTCTGGGCAGCGCC
GTCGTGCTCCCCGGAGTGGAGGCGGCCGAGCGCGCCGGGGTGCCCGCCTTCCTGGAGACCTCCGCGCCCC
GCAACCTCCCCTTCTACGAGCGGCTCGGCTTCACCGTCACCGCCGACGTCGAGGTGCCCGAAGGACCGCG
CACCTGGTGCATGACCCGCAAGCCCGGTGCCTGAACGCGTTAAGTCGACAATCAACCTCTGGATTACAAA
ATTTGTGAAAGATTGACTGGTATTCTTAACTATGTTGCTCCTTTTACGCTATGTGGATACGCTGCTTTAA
TGCCTTTGTATCATGCTATTGCTTCCCGTATGGCTTTCATTTTCTCCTCCTTGTATAAATCCTGGTTGCT
GTCTCTTTATGAGGAGTTGTGGCCCGTTGTCAGGCAACGTGGCGTGGTGTGCACTGTGTTTGCTGACGCA
ACCCCCACTGGTTGGGGCATTGCCACCACCTGTCAGCTCCTTTCCGGGACTTTCGCTTTCCCCCTCCCTA
TTGCCACGGCGGAACTCATCGCCGCCTGCCTTGCCCGCTGCTGGACAGGGGCTCGGCTGTTGGGCACTGA
CAATTCCGTGGTGTTGTCGGGGAAATCATCGTCCTTTCCTTGGCTGCTCGCCTGTGTTGCCACCTGGATT
CTGCGCGGGACGTCCTTCTGCTACGTCCCTTCGGCCCTCAATCCAGCGGACCTTCCTTCCCGCGGCCTGC
TGCCGGCTCTGCGGCCTCTTCCGCGTCTTCGCCTTCGCCCTCAGACGAGTCGGATCTCCCTTTGGGCCGC
CTCCCCGCGTCGACTTTAAGACCAATGACTTACAAGGCAGCTGTAGATCTTAGCCACTTTTTAAAAGAAA
AGGGGGGACTGGAAGGGCTAATTCACTCCCAACGAAGACAAGATCTGCTTTTTGCTTGTACTGGGTCTCT
CTGGTTAGACCAGATCTGAGCCTGGGAGCTCTCTGGCTAACTAGGGAACCCACTGCTTAAGCCTCAATAA
AGCTTGCCTTGAGTGCTTCAAGTAGTGTGTGCCCGTCTGTTGTGTGACTCTGGTAACTAGAGATCCCTCA
GACCCTTTTAGTCAGTGTGGAAAATCTCTAGCAGTACGTATAGTAGTTCATGTCATCTTATTATTCAGTA
TTTATAACTTGCAAAGAAATGAATATCAGAGAGTGAGAGGAACTTGTTTATTGCAGCTTATAATGGTTAC
AAATAAAGCAATAGCATCACAAATTTCACAAATAAAGCATTTTTTTCACTGCATTCTAGTTGTGGTTTGT
CCAAACTCATCAATGTATCTTATCATGTCTGGCTCTAGCTATCCCGCCCCTAACTCCGCCCATCCCGCCC
CTAACTCCGCCCAGTTCCGCCCATTCTCCGCCCCATGGCTGACTAATTTTTTTTATTTATGCAGAGGCCG
AGGCCGCCTCGGCCTCTGAGCTATTCCAGAAGTAGTGAGGAGGCTTTTTTGGAGGCCTAGGGACGTACCC
AATTCGCCCTATAGTGAGTCGTATTACGCGCGCTCACTGGCCGTCGTTTTACAACGTCGTGACTGGGAAA
ACCCTGGCGTTACCCAACTTAATCGCCTTGCAGCACATCCCCCTTTCGCCAGCTGGCGTAATAGCGAAGA
GGCCCGCACCGATCGCCCTTCCCAACAGTTGCGCAGCCTGAATGGCGAATGGG
[124 nt withheld, positions 4954-5077]
C
[91 nt withheld, positions 5079-5169]
A
[49 nt withheld, positions 5171-5219]
CCTTTGACGTTGGAGTCCACGTTCTTT
[37 nt withheld, positions 5247-5283]
ACCCTATCTCGGTCTATTCTTTTGATTTATAAGGGATTTTGCCGATTTCGGCCTATTGGTTAAAAAATGA
GCTGATTTAACAAAAATTTAACGCGAATTTTAACAAAATATTAACGCTTACAATTTAGGTGGCACTTTTC
GGGGAAATGTGCGCGGAACCCCTATTTGTTTATTTTTCTAAATACATTCAAATATGTATCCGCTCATGAG
ACAATAACCCTGATAAATGCTTCAATAATATTGAAAAAGGAAGAGTATGAGTATTCAACATTTCCGTGTC
GCCCTTATTCCCTTTTTTGCGGCATTTTGCCTTCCTGTTTTTGCTCACCCAGAAACGCTGGTGAAAGTAA
AAGATGCTGAAGATCAGTTGGGTGCACGAGTGGGTTACATCGAACTGGATCTCAACAGCGGTAAGATCCT
TGAGAGTTTTCGCCCCGAAGAACGTTTTCCAATGATGAGCACTTTTAAAGTTCTGCTATGTGGCGCGGTA
TTATCCCGTATTGACGCCGGGCAAGAGCAACTCGGTCGCCGCATACACTATTCTCAGAATGACTTGGTTG
AGTACTCACCAGTCACAGAAAAGCATCTTACGGATGGCATGACAGTAAGAGAATTATGCAGTGCTGCCAT
AACCATGAGTGATAACACTGCGGCCAACTTACTTCTGACAACGATCGGAGGACCGAAGGAGCTAACCGCT
TTTTTGCACAACATGGGGGATCATGTAACTCGCCTTGATCGTTGGGAACCGGAGCTGAATGAAGCCATAC
CAAACGACGAGCGTGACACCACGATGCCTGTAGCAATGGCAACAACGTTGCGCAAACTATTAACTGGCGA
ACTACTTACTCTAGCTTCCCGGCAACAATTAATAGACTGGATGGAGGCGGATAAAGTTGCAGGACCACTT
CTGCGCTCGGCCCTTCCGGCTGGCTGGTTTATTGCTGATAAATCTGGAGCCGGTGAGCGTGGGTCTCGCG
GTATCATTGCAGCACTGGGGCCAGATGGTAAGCCCTCCCGTATCGTAGTTATCTACACGACGGGGAGTCA
GGCAACTATGGATGAACGAAATAGACAGATCGCTGAGATAGGTGCCTCACTGATTAAGCATTGGTAACTG
TCAGACCAAGTTTACTCATATATACTTTAGATTGATTTAAAACTTCATTTTTAATTTAAAAGGATCTAGG
TGAAGATCCTTTTTGATAATCTCATGACCAAAATCCCTTAACGTGAGTTTTCGTTCCACTGAGCGTCAGA
CCCCGTAGAAAAGATCAAAGGATCTTCTTGAGATCCTTTTTTTCTGCGCGTAATCTGCTGCTTGCAAACA
AAAAAACCACCGCTACCAGCGGTGGTTTGTTTGCCGGATCAAGAGCTACCAACTCTTTTTCCGAAGGTAA
CTGGCTTCAGCAGAGCGCAGATACCAAATACTGTTCTTCTAGTGTAGCCGTAGTTAGGCCACCACTTCAA
GAACTCTGTAGCACCGCCTACATACCTCGCTCTGCTAATCCTGTTACCAGTGGCTGCTGCCAGTGGCGAT
AAGTCGTGTCTTACCGGGTTGGACTCAAGACGATAGTTACCGGATAAGGCGCAGCGGTCGGGCTGAACGG
GGGGTTCGTGCACACAGCCCAGCTTGGAGCGAACGACCTACACCGAACTGAGATACCTACAGCGTGAGCT
ATGAGAAAGCGCCACGCTTCCCGAAGGGAGAAAGGCGGACAGGTATCCGGTAAGCGGCAGGGTCGGAACA
GGAGAGCGCACGAGGGAGCTTCCAGGGGGAAACGCCTGGTATCTTTATAGTCCTGTCGGGTTTCGCCACC
TCTGACTTGAGCGTCGATTTTTGTGATGCTCGTCAGGGGGGCGGAGCCTATGGAAAAACGCCAGCAACGC
GGCCTTTTTACGGTTCCTGGCCTTTTGCTGGCCTTTTGCTCACATGTTCTTTCCTGCGTTATCCCCTGAT
TCTGTGGATAACCGTATTACCGCCTTTGAGTGAGCTGATACCGCTCGCCGCAGCCGAA
